Addgene plasmid #176024: SITS-mCherry-Bin1a
Purpose: Leishmania cell free expression of zebrafish mCherry-Bin1a. Parton lab clone GSS
Depositing lab: Rob Parton. Depositing organization: University of Queensland, Institute for Molecular Bioscience. Publication: Cavin4 interacts with Bin1 to promote T-tubule formation and stability in developing skeletal muscle. Lo HP, Lim YW, Xiong Z, Martel N, Ferguson C, Ariotti N, Giacomotto J, Rae J, Floetenmeyer M, Moradi SV, Gao Y, Tillu VA, Xia D, Wang H, Rahnama S, Nixon SJ, Bastiani M, Day RD, Smith KA, Palpant NJ, Johnston WA, Alexandrov K, Collins BM, Hall TE, Parton RG. J Cell Biol. 2021 Dec 6;220(12). pii: 212693. doi: 10.1083/jcb.201905065. Epub 2021 Oct 11. PubMed 34633413.
Backbone
  Vector backbone: SITS-mCherry-ccdb (Addgene 118629)
  Vector type: Leishmania cell free expression
Growth in bacteria
  Bacterial resistance: Ampicillin, 100 μg/mL
  Growth temperature: 37°C
  Growth strain: DH5alpha
  Copy number: High Copy
Gene/Insert
  Gene/Insert name: Bin1a
  Species: D. rerio (zebrafish)
  Tag / fusion protein: mCherry (N terminal on insert)
Terms and licenses: Academic/Nonprofit Terms; Industry Terms: Not Available to Industry
How to cite: SITS-mCherry-Bin1a was a gift from Rob Parton (Addgene plasmid # 176024 ; http://n2t.net/addgene:176024 ; RRID:Addgene_176024)
