[The description below was written by a language model from this plasmid's Addgene catalogue record and pLannotate feature annotations shown in this document.]
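Description:
SITS-mCherry-Bin1a is a 5.5 kb template plasmid for producing zebrafish (D. rerio) Bin1a as an N-terminal mCherry fusion in a Leishmania-based cell-free expression system. It derives from the Gateway-compatible SITS-mCherry-ccdB destination backbone. In E. coli it is maintained through a high-copy ColE1/pUC-type origin and selected with ampicillin via the β-lactamase gene and its native promoter. An f1 origin and remnants of a pBluescript-style cloning region (lacZα fragments, lac promoter and operator, CAP site, a lacI fragment and a T3 promoter) are also present as backbone carry-over.

The expression cassette begins with a T7 promoter, which drives transcription by T7 RNA polymerase in the coupled in vitro reaction. An unannotated stretch of roughly 160 nt lies between the promoter and the attB1 site. It may hold the translation initiation leader implied by the "SITS" name, but the record does not define this element. The mCherry coding sequence follows, joined through an attB2 scar to the Bin1a open reading frame, which ends near an attB3 site; an attB4 site lies upstream of the promoter. This layout reflects multisite Gateway assembly. The annotation tool labelled the insert by homology to mouse Bin1, a membrane-curvature protein required for T-tubule formation in muscle, whereas the catalogue identifies it as the zebrafish paralogue. An SV40 poly(A) signal and a large T antigen fragment sit downstream in reverse orientation.

The red fluorescent tag allows the translated protein to be detected without purification. The record does not specify the assays used, though the associated work concerns the interaction of Cavin4 with Bin1 during T-tubule development in skeletal muscle.
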