Features (pLannotate 1.2.2; 20 found; start..end, strand, type, name):
     22..88      -  CDS            lacZα (fragment): LacZα fragment of β-galactosidase; lacZ fragment
    117..137     +  protein_bind   attB4: mutant version of attB; core recombination site for the Gateway® BP reaction BP Clonase™
    168..186     +  promoter       T7 promoter: promoter for bacteriophage T7 RNA polymerase
    349..369     +  protein_bind   attB1: mutant version of attB; core recombination site for the Gateway® BP reaction BP Clonase™
    379..1086    +  CDS            mCherry: mCherry is a basic (constitutively fluorescent) red fluorescent protein published in 2004, derived from Discosoma sp.. It is reported to be a very rapidly-maturing monomer with low acid sensitivity.
   1088..1112    -  protein_bind   attB2: mutant version of attB; recombination site for the Gateway® BP reaction BP Clonase™
   1126..2553    +  CDS            Bin1 (fragment): BIN1_MOUSE - Also known as Amphl, Sh3p9. Experimental evidence at protein level: Swiss-Prot protein existence level 1. Is a key player in the control of plasma membrane curvature, and membrane shaping and remodeling. Required in muscle cells for the formation of T-tubules, tubular invaginations of the plasma membrane that function in depolarization-contraction coupling. Required in muscle cells for the formation of T-tubules, tubular invaginations of the plasma membrane that function in depolarization-contraction coupling (PubMed:12183633). Is a negative regulator of endocytosis (By similarity
   2560..2580    -  protein_bind   attB3: mutant version of attB; core recombination site for the Gateway® BP reaction BP Clonase™
   2584..2604    +  CDS            lacZα (fragment): LacZα fragment of β-galactosidase; lacZ fragment
   2620..2754    -  polyA_signal   SV40 poly(A) signal: SV40 polyadenylation signal
   2777..2860    -  CDS            large T antigen (fragment): large T antigen from SV40 (simian virus 40)
   2919..2937    -  promoter       T3 promoter: promoter for bacteriophage T3 RNA polymerase
   2982..2998    -  protein_bind   lac operator: The lac repressor binds to the lac operator to inhibit transcription in E. coli. This inhibition can be relieved by adding lactose or isopropyl-β-D-thiogalactopyranoside (IPTG). lac repressor encoded by lacI
   3006..3036    -  promoter       lac promoter: promoter for the E. coli lac operon
   3051..3072    -  protein_bind   CAP binding site: CAP binding activates transcription in the presence of cAMP. E. coli catabolite activator protein
   3085..3177    -  CDS            lacI (fragment): lac repressor; lacI; The lac repressor binds to the lac operator to inhibit transcription in E. coli. This inhibition can be relieved by adding lactose or isopropyl-β-D-thiogalactopyranoside (IPTG).
   3360..3948    -  rep_origin     ori: high-copy-number ColE1/pMB1/pBR322/pUC origin of replication
   4119..4979    -  CDS            AmpR: β-lactamase; bla; confers resistance to ampicillin, carbenicillin, and related antibiotics
   4980..5084    -  promoter       AmpR promoter: bla
   5137..17      -  rep_origin     f1 ori (across the origin) (sequence partly withheld): f1 bacteriophage origin of replication; arrow indicates direction of (+) strand synthesis
>Addgene plasmid #176024 | SITS-mCherry-Bin1a | addgene full sequence | sequence record 346599 | Addgene NGS Result
GCCGCTACAGGGCGCGTCCCATTCGCCATTCAGGCTGCGCAACTGTTGGGAAGGGCGATCGGTGCGGGCC
TCTTCGCTATTACGCCAGTCGACTAGGGATAACAGGGTAATGAATTCAACTTTGTATAGAAAAGTTGACA
TTTCCCCGAAAAGTGCCACCTGACGTCTAATACGACTCACTATAGGGACATCTTAAGTTTATTTTATTTT
ATTTTATTTTATTTTATTTTATTTTATTTTATTTTATTTTATTTAACCATGACAGTAATGTATAAAGTCT
GTAAAGACATTAAACACGTAAGTGAAACCATGGGCACCTCTGGTCACCACCATCACCACCATCACCACCA
AGTTTGTACAAAAAAGCAGGCTGCCACCATGGTGAGCAAGGGCGAGGAGGACAACATGGCCATCATCAAG
GAGTTCATGCGCTTCAAGGTGCACATGGAGGGCTCCGTGAACGGCCACGAGTTCGAGATCGAGGGCGAGG
GCGAGGGCCGCCCCTACGAGGGCACCCAGACCGCCAAGCTGAAGGTGACCAAGGGCGGCCCCCTGCCCTT
CGCCTGGGACATCCTGTCCCCTCAGTTCATGTACGGCTCCAAGGCCTACGTGAAGCACCCCGCCGACATC
CCCGACTACTTGAAGCTGTCCTTCCCCGAGGGCTTCAAGTGGGAGCGCGTGATGAACTTCGAGGACGGCG
GCGTGGTGACCGTGACCCAGGACTCCTCCCTGCAGGACGGCGAGTTCATCTACAAGGTGAAGCTGCGCGG
CACCAACTTCCCCTCCGACGGCCCCGTAATGCAGAAGAAGACCATGGGCTGGGAGGCCTCCTCCGAGCGG
ATGTACCCCGAGGACGGCGCCCTGAAGGGCGAGATCAAGCAGAGGCTGAAGCTGAAGGACGGCGGCCACT
ACGACGCCGAGGTCAAGACCACCTACAAGGCCAAGAAGCCCGTGCAGCTGCCCGGCGCCTACAACGTCAA
CATCAAGCTGGACATCACCTCCCACAACGAGGACTACACCATCGTGGAACAGTACGAGCGCGCCGAGGGC
CGCCACTCCACCGGCGGCATGGACGAGCTGTACAAGCACCCAGCTTTCTTGTACAAAGTGGTGGCTGAAT
TACCGATGGGGAAAGGGGTGTCCGCTGGAAAAATAGCAAGCAATGTACAGAAGAAAATTACTAGAGCACA
GGAGAAGGTTATGCAAAAGCTTGGAAAGGCAGATGAGACTAAAGATCTGGCGTTTGAAGAGGGCGTGATC
AACTTTAATAAACAGTTGGTGGAAGGTACCAAACTGCAGAAAGACCTTCGGGCCTATTTGACTGCTGTGA
AAGCCATGCACGAGTCTTCTAGACGTCTGTACGAGTGCCTGGATGACATGTATGAGACAGAGTGGTACGG
CAGAAAGAAAATGGACGCAGTTGTAGAGGATTCAGACCTGCTTTGGACAGACTTCCATCAGAAACTCGTG
GATCATGCGCTTATATCCATGGACACTTACCTGGGCCAGTTTCCAGACATCAAAGCTCGCATTGCGAAAC
GTGACAGAAAGCTAGTTGACTTTGACAGCGCACGGCACAACTTTGCTGCTGTAAACAAAGGCAAGAAGAA
AGAAGGGGTCAAGATCACCAAGCCAGCCTCTTTGCTGGAAAGGGCTGCCCCAAGCTGGGCTCAGGGGATC
CTGTCCGCCCATAATGTGGCTCAAACCAGCCTCTCCAGGAGTCAGGCAGAGGAGGAGCTGGAGAGGGCAC
AGAAAGTCTTTGAGGAAATTAACATAGATTTGCAGGAGGAACTGCCATCTCTGTGGAACAGTCGTGTTGG
CTTTTATGTGAATACGTTCCAGAGTGTGGCAGGTCTGGAGGAAAAGTTTCACAGAGAAATGGGAAAAATT
AATCAGAATCTTTACGATACACTGGACAAACTGGAAAATCAAGATATGACCAGTGAAAGAACACAAGATG
CCAATCACACTTTAAGCCCAGGAGGACCACCAGCCATTCCCAAATCGCCGTCTAAGCTAAGGCCTGCAGT
TCCTCCTCCTCCCAAAGTAACTCCGTCAAAGGACCTGAAGCAGGAGAGCATCATCAACCTGTTTGAAGAG
GCCGCCACTCCAAACATCAGTGTCACTTCACCAACAGAGTATGATGCTCCAGCCACTGGTAATCTTCTGG
ATATGGATCTGGACTCACTTCAAGCTGCCACCACACCAGCTGCACAGACGTGGGATTCATGGGAGACTGC
AGAAACAACAGCTGTTACAGAAGAGGCAGCAGCAGCTGAACCTGTAAGTGAGACTGTGCAGGAGAGCGCC
GAGAGCCCAGAGAGCGTAGAGATGCCAGAATCCTTCCTGTTCAAAGTGAAAGCTATGCACGACTACAATG
CCACCGACTCTGATGAGCTGGAGTTAAAGGCGGGCGACGTGGTGCTGGTAGTGAATTATGAAAATCCAGA
CGATCAGGATGACGGCTGGTTGATGGGAGTCAAAGAGGCTGATTGGATCCAGCAGAAAGATCTTGGGAAA
AAAGGCGTGTTCCCTGAAAACTTCACCCAGAGGATGTGACAACTTTATTATACATAGTTGATAATTCACT
GGCCGTCGTTTTACGGTACCATCGATGATGATCCAGACATGATAAGATACATTGATGAGTTTGGACAAAC
CACAACTAGAATGCAGTGAAAAAAATGCTTTATTTGTGAAATTTGTGATGCTATTGCTTTATTTGTAACC
ATTATAAGCTGCAATAAACAAGTTAACAACAACAATTGCATTCATTTTATGTTTCAGGTTCAGGGGGAGG
TGTGGGAGGTTTTTTAAAGCAAGTAAAACCTCTACAAATGTGGTATGGCTGATTATGATCTCGAGATTAC
CCTGTTATCCCTAGCGTGGATCCTAGGACTAGTACCCAGCTTTTGTTCCCTTTAGTGAGGGTTAATTGCG
CGCTTGGCGTAATCATGGTCATAGCTGTTTCCTGTGTGAAATTGTTATCCGCTCACAATTCCACACAACA
TACGAGCCGGGAGCATAAAGTGTAAAGCCTGGGGTGCCTAATGAGTGAGCTAACTCACATTAATTGCGTT
GCGCTCACTGCCCGCTTTCCAGTCGGGAAACCTGTCGTGCCAGCTGCATTAATGAATCGGCCAACGCGCG
GGGAGAGGCGGTTTGCGTATTGGGCGCTCTTCCGCTTCCTCGCTCACTGACTCGCTGCGCTCGGTCGTTC
GGCTGCGGCGAGCGGTATCAGCTCACTCAAAGGCGGTAATACGGTTATCCACAGAATCAGGGGATAACGC
AGGAAAGAACATGTGAGCAAAAGGCCAGCAAAAGGCCAGGAACCGTAAAAAGGCCGCGTTGCTGGCGTTT
TTCCATAGGCTCCGCCCCCCTGACGAGCATCACAAAAATCGACGCTCAAGTCAGAGGTGGCGAAACCCGA
CAGGACTATAAAGATACCAGGCGTTTCCCCCTGGAAGCTCCCTCGTGCGCTCTCCTGTTCCGACCCTGCC
GCTTACCGGATACCTGTCCGCCTTTCTCCCTTCGGGAAGCGTGGCGCTTTCTCATAGCTCACGCTGTAGG
TATCTCAGTTCGGTGTAGGTCGTTCGCTCCAAGCTGGGCTGTGTGCACGAACCCCCCGTTCAGCCCGACC
GCTGCGCCTTATCCGGTAACTATCGTCTTGAGTCCAACCCGGTAAGACACGACTTATCGCCACTGGCAGC
AGCCACTGGTAACAGGATTAGCAGAGCGAGGTATGTAGGCGGTGCTACAGAGTTCTTGAAGTGGTGGCCT
AACTACGGCTACACTAGAAGAACAGTATTTGGTATCTGCGCTCTGCTGAAGCCAGTTACCTTCGGAAAAA
GAGTTGGTAGCTCTTGATCCGGCAAACAAACCACCGCTGGTAGCGGTGGTTTTTTTGTTTGCAAGCAGCA
GATTACGCGCAGAAAAAAAGGATCTCAAGAAGATCCTTTGATCTTTTCTACGGGGTCTGACGCTCAGTGG
AACGAAAACTCACGTTAAGGGATTTTGGTCATGAGATTATCAAAAAGGATCTTCACCTAGATCCTTTTAA
ATTAAAAATGAAGTTTTAAATCAATCTAAAGTATATATGAGTAAACTTGGTCTGACAGTTACCAATGCTT
AATCAGTGAGGCACCTATCTCAGCGATCTGTCTATTTCGTTCATCCATAGTTGCCTGACTCCCCGTCGTG
TAGATAACTACGATACGGGAGGGCTTACCATCTGGCCCCAGTGCTGCAATGATACCGCGAGACCCACGCT
CACCGGCTCCAGATTTATCAGCAATAAACCAGCCAGCCGGAAGGGCCGAGCGCAGAAGTGGTCCTGCAAC
TTTATCCGCCTCCATCCAGTCTATTAATTGTTGCCGGGAAGCTAGAGTAAGTAGTTCGCCAGTTAATAGT
TTGCGCAACGTTGTTGCCATTGCTACAGGCATCGTGGTGTCACGCTCGTCGTTTGGTATGGCTTCATTCA
GCTCCGGTTCCCAACGATCAAGGCGAGTTACATGATCCCCCATGTTGTGCAAAAAAGCGGTTAGCTCCTT
CGGTCCTCCGATCGTTGTCAGAAGTAAGTTGGCCGCAGTGTTATCACTCATGGTTATGGCAGCACTGCAT
AATTCTCTTACTGTCATGCCATCCGTAAGATGCTTTTCTGTGACTGGTGAGTACTCAACCAAGTCATTCT
GAGAATAGTGTATGCGGCGACCGAGTTGCTCTTGCCCGGCGTCAATACGGGATAATACCGCGCCACATAG
CAGAACTTTAAAAGTGCTCATCATTGGAAAACGTTCTTCGGGGCGAAAACTCTCAAGGATCTTACCGCTG
TTGAGATCCAGTTCGATGTAACCCACTCGTGCACCCAACTGATCTTCAGCATCTTTTACTTTCACCAGCG
TTTCTGGGTGAGCAAAAACAGGAAGGCAAAATGCCGCAAAAAAGGGAATAAGGGCGACACGGAAATGTTG
AATACTCATACTCTTCCTTTTTCAATATTATTGAAGCATTTATCAGGGTTATTGTCTCATGAGCGGATAC
ATATTTGAATGTATTTAGAAAAATAAACAAATAGGGGTTCCGCGCACATTTCCCCGAAAAGTGCCACCTA
AATTGTAAGCGTTAATATTTTGTTAAAATTCGCGTTAAATTTTTGTTAAATCAGCTCATTTTTTAACCAA
TAGGCCGAAATCGGCAAAATCCCTTATAAATCAAAAGAATAGACCGAGATAGGGT
[37 nt withheld, positions 5236-5272]
AAAGAACGTGGACTCCAACGTCAAAGG
[49 nt withheld, positions 5300-5348]
T
[91 nt withheld, positions 5350-5440]
G
[107 nt withheld, positions 5442-5548]
